>Addgene plasmid #227191 | pLIX401 APE1 CI | addgene full sequence | sequence record 451469 | Addgene NGS Result
TTGAGATCCTTTTTTTCTGCGCGTAATCTGCTGCTTGCAAACAAAAAAACCACCGCTACCAGCGGTGGTT
TGTTTGCCGGATCAAGAGCTACCAACTCTTTTTCCGAAGGTAACTGGCTTCAGCAGAGCGCAGATACCAA
ATACTGTTCTTCTAGTGTAGCCGTAGTTAGGCCACCACTTCAAGAACTCTGTAGCACCGCCTACATACCT
CGCTCTGCTAATCCTGTTACCAGTGGCTGCTGCCAGTGGCGATAAGTCGTGTCTTACCGGGTTGGACTCA
AGACGATAGTTACCGGATAAGGCGCAGCGGTCGGGCTGAACGGGGGGTTCGTGCACACAGCCCAGCTTGG
AGCGAACGACCTACACCGAACTGAGATACCTACAGCGTGAGCTATGAGAAAGCGCCACGCTTCCCGAAGG
GAGAAAGGCGGACAGGTATCCGGTAAGCGGCAGGGTCGGAACAGGAGAGCGCACGAGGGAGCTTCCAGGG
GGAAACGCCTGGTATCTTTATAGTCCTGTCGGGTTTCGCCACCTCTGACTTGAGCGTCGATTTTTGTGAT
GCTCGTCAGGGGGGCGGAGCCTATGGAAAAACGCCAGCAACGCGGCCTTTTTACGGTTCCTGGCCTTTTG
CTGGCCTTTTGCTCACATGTTCTTTCCTGCGTTATCCCCTGATTCTGTGGATAACCGTATTACCGCCTTT
GAGTGAGCTGATACCGCTCGCCGCAGCCGAACGACCGAGCGCAGCGAGTCAGTGAGCGAGGAAGCGGAAG
AGCGCCCAATACGCAAACCGCCTCTCCCCGCGCGTTGGCCGATTCATTAATGCAGCTGGCACGACAGGTT
TCCCGACTGGAAAGCGGGCAGTGAGCGCAACGCAATTAATGTGAGTTAGCTCACTCATTAGGCACCCCAG
GCTTTACACTTTATGCTTCCGGCTCGTATGTTGTGTGGAATTGTGAGCGGATAACAATTTCACACAGGAA
ACAGCTATGACCATGATTACGCCAAGCGCGCAATTAACCCTCACTAAAGGGAACAAAAGCTGGAGCTGCA
AGCTTAATGTAGTCTTATGCAATACTCTTGTAGTCTTGCAACATGGTAACGATGAGTTAGCAACATGCCT
TACAAGGAGAGAAAAAGCACCGTGCATGCCGATTGGTGGAAGTAAGGTGGTACGATCGTGCCTTATTAGG
AAGGCAACAGACGGGTCTGACATGGATTGGACGAACCACTGAATTGCCGCATTGCAGAGATATTGTATTT
AAGTGCCTAGCTCGATACATAAACGGGTCTCTCTGGTTAGACCAGATCTGAGCCTGGGAGCTCTCTGGCT
AACTAGGGAACCCACTGCTTAAGCCTCAATAAAGCTTGCCTTGAGTGCTTCAAGTAGTGTGTGCCCGTCT
GTTGTGTGACTCTGGTAACTAGAGATCCCTCAGACCCTTTTAGTCAGTGTGGAAAATCTCTAGCAGTGGC
GCCCGAACAGGGACTTGAAAGCGAAAGGGAAACCAGAGGAGCTCTCTCGACGCAGGACTCGGCTTGCTGA
AGCGCGCACGGCAAGAGGCGAGGGGCGGCGACTGGTGAGTACGCCAAAAATTTTGACTAGCGGAGGCTAG
AAGGAGAGAGATGGGTGCGAGAGCGTCAGTATTAAGCGGGGGAGAATTAGATCGCGATGGGAAAAAATTC
GGTTAAGGCCAGGGGGAAAGAAAAAATATAAATTAAAACATATAGTATGGGCAAGCAGGGAGCTAGAACG
ATTCGCAGTTAATCCTGGCCTGTTAGAAACATCAGAAGGCTGTAGACAAATACTGGGACAGCTACAACCA
TCCCTTCAGACAGGATCAGAAGAACTTAGATCATTATATAATACAGTAGCAACCCTCTATTGTGTGCATC
AAAGGATAGAGATAAAAGACACCAAGGAAGCTTTAGACAAGATAGAGGAAGAGCAAAACAAAAGTAAGAC
CACCGCACAGCAAGCGGCCGCTGATCTTCAGACCTGGAGGAGGAGATATGAGGGACAATTGGAGAAGTGA
ATTATATAAATATAAAGTAGTAAAAATTGAACCATTAGGAGTAGCACCCACCAAGGCAAAGAGAAGAGTG
GTGCAGAGAGAAAAAAGAGCAGTGGGAATAGGAGCTTTGTTCCTTGGGTTCTTGGGAGCAGCAGGAAGCA
CTATGGGCGCAGCGTCAATGACGCTGACGGTACAGGCCAGACAATTATTGTCTGGTATAGTGCAGCAGCA
GAACAATTTGCTGAGGGCTATTGAGGCGCAACAGCATCTGTTGCAACTCACAGTCTGGGGCATCAAGCAG
CTCCAGGCAAGAATCCTGGCTGTGGAAAGATACCTAAAGGATCAACAGCTCCTGGGGATTTGGGGTTGCT
CTGGAAAACTCATTTGCACCACTGCTGTGCCTTGGAATGCTAGTTGGAGTAATAAATCTCTGGAACAGAT
TTGGAATCACACGACCTGGATGGAGTGGGACAGAGAAATTAACAATTACACAAGCTTAATACACTCCTTA
ATTGAAGAATCGCAAAACCAGCAAGAAAAGAATGAACAAGAATTATTGGAATTAGATAAATGGGCAAGTT
TGTGGAATTGGTTTAACATAACAAATTGGCTGTGGTATATAAAATTATTCATAATGATAGTAGGAGGCTT
GGTAGGTTTAAGAATAGTTTTTGCTGTACTTTCTATAGTGAATAGAGTTAGGCAGGGATATTCACCATTA
TCGTTTCAGACCCACCTCCCAACCCCGAGGGGACAATTCTCGACCTCGAGACAAATGGCAGTATTCATCC
ACAATTTTAAAAGAAAAGGGGGGATTGGGGGGTACAGTGCAGGGGAAAGAATAGTAGACATAATAGCAAC
AGACATACAAACTAAAGAATTACAAAAACAAATTACAAAAATTCAAAATTTTCGGGTTTATTACAGGGAC
AGCAGAGATCCACTTTGGCCGCGAATCGATATGTCGAGTTTACTCCCTATCAGTGATAGAGAACGTATGT
CGAGTTTACTCCCTATCAGTGATAGAGAACGATGTCGAGTTTACTCCCTATCAGTGATAGAGAACGTATG
TCGAGTTTACTCCCTATCAGTGATAGAGAACGTATGTCGAGTTTACTCCCTATCAGTGATAGAGAACGTA
TGTCGAGTTTATCCCTATCAGTGATAGAGAACGTATGTCGAGTTTACTCCCTATCAGTGATAGAGAACGT
ATGTCGAGGTAGGCGTGTACGGTGGGAGGCCTATATAAGCAGAGCTCGTTTAGTGAACCGTCAGATCGCC
TGGAGAATTGGCTAGCATCAACAAGTTTGTACAAAAAAGTGGGCATGCCGAAGCGTGGGAAAAAGGGAGC
GGTGGCGGAAGACGGGGATGAGCTCAGGACAGAGCCAGAGGCCAAGAAGAGTAAGACGGCCGCAAAGAAA
AATGACAAAGAGGCAGCAGGAGAGGGCCCAGCCCTGTATGAGGACCCCCCAGATCAGAAAACCTCACCCA
GTGGCAAACCTGCCACACTCAAGATCTGCTCTTGGAATGTGGATGGGCTTCGAGCCTGGATTAAGAAGAA
AGGATTAGATTGGGTAAAGGAAGAAGCCCCAGATATACTGTGCCTTCAAGAGACCAAATGTTCAGAGAAC
AAACTACCAGCTGAACTTCAGGAGCTGCCTGGACTCTCTCATCAATACTGGTCAGCTCCTTCGGACAAGG
AAGGGTACAGTGGCGTGGGCCTGCTTTCCCGCCAGTGCCCACTCAAAGTTTCTTACGGCATAGGCGATGA
GGAGCATGATCAGGAAGGCCGGGTGATTGTGGCTGAATTTGACTCGTTTGTGCTGGTAACAGCATATGTA
CCTAATGCAGGCCGAGGTCTGGTACGACTGGAGTACCGGCAGCGCTGGGATGAAGCCTTTCGCAAGTTCC
TGAAGGGCCTGGCTTCCCGAAAGCCCCTTGTGCTGTGTGGAGACCTCAATGTGGCACATGAAGAAATTGA
CCTTCGCAACCCCAAGGGGAACAAAAAGAATGCTGGCTTCACGCCACAAGAGCGCCAAGGCTTCGGGGAA
TTACTGCAGGCTGTGCCACTGGCTGACAGCTTTAGGCACCTCTACCCCAACACACCCTATGCCTACACCT
TTTGGACTTATATGATGAATGCTCGATCCAAGAATGTTGGTTGGCGCCTTGATTACTTTTTGTTGTCCCA
CTCTCTGTTACCTGCATTGTGTGACAGCAAGATCCGTTCCAAGGCCCTCGGCAGTGATAACTGTCCTATC
ACCCTATACCTAGCACTGTGCCCAACTTTCTTGTACAAAGTGGTTTAGTAATGAACCGGTCCACCACCAC
CACCACCACTAAGGATCCGGGGTTGGGGTTGCGCCTTTTCCAAGGCAGCCCTGGGTTTGCGCAGGGACGC
GGCTGCTCTGGGCGTGGTTCCGGGAAACGCAGCGGCGCCGACCCTGGGTCTCGCACATTCTTCACGTCCG
TTCGCAGCGTCACCCGGATCTTCGCCGCTACCCTTGTGGGCCCCCCGGCGACGCTTCCTGCTCCGCCCCT
AAGTCGGGAAGGTTCCTTGCGGTTCGCGGCGTGCCGGACGTGACAAACGGAAGCCGCACGTCTCACTAGT
ACCCTCGCAGACGGACAGCGCCAGGGAGCAATGGCAGCGCGCCGACCGCGATGGGCTGTGGCCAATAGCG
GCTGCTCAGCAGGGCGCGCCGAGAGCAGCGGCCGGGAAGGGGCGGTGCGGGAGGCGGGGTGTGGGGCGGT
AGTGTGGGCCCTGTTCCTGCCCGCGCGGTGTTCCGCATTCTGCAAGCCTCCGGAGCGCACGTCGGCAGTC
GGCTCCCTCGTTGACCGAATCACCGACCTCTCTCCCCAGCAATTCACCATGACCGAGTACAAGCCCACGG
TGCGCCTCGCCACCCGCGACGACGTCCCCAGGGCCGTACGCACCCTCGCCGCCGCGTTCGCCGACTACCC
CGCCACGCGCCACACCGTCGATCCGGACCGCCACATCGAGCGGGTCACCGAGCTGCAAGAACTCTTCCTC
ACGCGCGTCGGGCTCGACATCGGCAAGGTGTGGGTCGCGGACGACGGCGCCGCGGTGGCGGTCTGGACCA
CGCCGGAGAGCGTCGAAGCGGGGGCGGTGTTCGCCGAGATCGGCCCGCGCATGGCCGAGTTGAGCGGTTC
CCGGCTGGCCGCGCAGCAACAGATGGAAGGCCTCCTGGCGCCGCACCGGCCCAAGGAGCCCGCGTGGTTC
CTGGCCACCGTCGGCGTCTCGCCCGACCACCAGGGCAAGGGTCTGGGCAGCGCCGTCGTGCTCCCCGGAG
TGGAGGCGGCCGAGCGCGCCGGGGTGCCCGCCTTCCTGGAGACCTCCGCGCCCCGCAACCTCCCCTTCTA
CGAGCGGCTCGGCTTCACCGTCACCGCCGACGTCGAGGTGCCCGAAGGACCGCGCACCTGGTGCATGACC
CGCAAGCCCGGTGCCGAAGGTAGAGGTTCTCTCCTCACTTGTGGTGATGTTGAAGAAAACCCTGGTCCAA
TGTCTAGACTGGACAAGAGCAAAGTCATAAACGGAGCTCTGGAATTACTCAATGGTGTCGGTATCGAAGG
CCTGACGACAAGGAAACTCGCTCAAAAGCTGGGAGTTGAGCAGCCTACCCTGTACTGGCACGTGAAGAAC
AAGCGGGCCCTGCTCGATGCCCTGCCAATCGAGATGCTGGACAGGCATCATACCCACTTCTGCCCCCTGG
AAGGCGAGTCATGGCAAGACTTTCTGCGGAACAACGCCAAGTCATACCGCTGTGCTCTCCTCTCACATCG
CGACGGGGCTAAAGTGCATCTCGGCACCCGCCCAACAGAGAAACAGTACGAAACCCTGGAAAATCAGCTC
GCGTTCCTGTGTCAGCAAGGCTTCTCCCTGGAGAACGCACTGTACGCTCTGTCCGCCGTGGGCCACTTTA
CACTGGGCTGCGTATTGGAGGAACAGGAGCATCAAGTAGCAAAAGAGGAAAGAGAGACACCTACCACCGA
TTCTATGCCCCCACTTCTGAGACAAGCAATTGAGCTGTTCGACCGGCAGGGAGCCGAACCTGCCTTCCTT
TTCGGCCTGGAACTAATCATATGTGGCCTGGAGAAACAGCTAAAGTGCGAAAGCGGCGGGCCGACCGACG
CCCTTGACGATTTTGACTTAGACATGCTCCCAGCCGATGCCCTTGACGACTTTGACCTTGATATGCTGCC
TGCTGACGCTCTTGACGATTTTGACCTTGACATGCTCCCCGGGTAACTAAGTAAGGATCGATCCAAGATA
TCGTATTCTTAACTATGTTGCTCCTTTTACGCTATGTGGATACGCTGCTTTAATGCCTTTGTATCATGCT
ATTGCTTCCCGTATGGCTTTCATTTTCTCCTCCTTGTATAAATCCTGGTTGCTGTCTCTTTATGAGGAGT
TGTGGCCCGTTGTCAGGCAACGTGGCGTGGTGTGCACTGTGTTTGCTGACGCAACCCCCACTGGTTGGGG
CATTGCCACCACCTGTCAGCTCCTTTCCGGGACTTTCGCTTTCCCCCTCCCTATTGCCACGGCGGAACTC
ATCGCCGCCTGCCTTGCCCGCTGCTGGACAGGGGCTCGGCTGTTGGGCACTGACAATTCCGTGGTGTTGT
CGGGGAAGCTGACGTCCTTTCCATGGCTGCTCGCCTGTGTTGCCACCTGGATTCTGCGCGGGACGTCCTT
CTGCTACGTCCCTTCGGCCCTCAATCCAGCGGACCTTCCTTCCCGCGGCCTGCTGCCGGCTCTGCGGCCT
CTTCCGCGTCTTCGCCTTCGCCCTCAGACGAGTCGGATCTCCCTTTGGGCCGCCTCCCCGCCTGTTTCGC
CTCGGCGTCCGGACTAGAGGTACCTTTAAGACCAATGACTTACAAGGCAGCTGTAGATCTTAGCCACTTT
TTAAAAGAAAAGGGGGGACTGGAAGGGCTAATTCACTCCCAACGAAGACAAGATCTGCTTTTTGCTTGTA
CTGGGTCTCTCTGGTTAGACCAGATCTGAGCCTGGGAGCTCTCTGGCTAACTAGGGAACCCACTGCTTAA
GCCTCAATAAAGCTTGCCTTGAGTGCTTCAAGTAGTGTGTGCCCGTCTGTTGTGTGACTCTGGTAACTAG
AGATCCCTCAGACCCTTTTAGTCAGTGTGGAAAATCTCTAGCAGTAGTAGTTCATGTCATCTTATTATTC
AGTATTTATAACTTGCAAAGAAATGAATATCAGAGAGTGAGAGGAACTTGTTTATTGCAGCTTATAATGG
TTACAAATAAAGCAATAGCATCACAAATTTCACAAATAAAGCATTTTTTTCACTGCATTCTAGTTGTGGT
TTGTCCAAACTCATCAATGTATCTTATCATGTCTGGCTCTAGCTATCCCGCCCCTAACTCCGCCCATCCC
GCCCCTAACTCCGCCCAGTTCCGCCCATTCTCCGCCCCATGGCTGACTAATTTTTTTTATTTATGCAGAG
GCCGAGGCCGCCTCGGCCTCTGAGCTATTCCAGAAGTAGTGAGGAGGCTTTTTTGGAGGCCTTTCAAATA
TGTATCCGCTCATGAGACAATAACCCTGATAAATGCTTCAATAATATTGAAAAAGGAAGAGTATGAGTAT
TCAACATTTCCGTGTCGCCCTTATTCCCTTTTTTGCGGCATTTTGCCTTCCTGTTTTTGCTCACCCAGAA
ACGCTGGTGAAAGTAAAAGATGCTGAAGATCAGTTGGGTGCACGAGTGGGTTACATCGAACTGGATCTCA
ACAGCGGTAAGATCCTTGAGAGTTTTCGCCCCGAAGAACGTTTTCCAATGATGAGCACTTTTAAAGTTCT
GCTATGTGGCGCGGTATTATCCCGTATTGACGCCGGGCAAGAGCAACTCGGTCGCCGCATACACTATTCT
CAGAATGACTTGGTTGAGTACTCACCAGTCACAGAAAAGCATCTTACGGATGGCATGACAGTAAGAGAAT
TATGCAGTGCTGCCATAACCATGAGTGATAACACTGCGGCCAACTTACTTCTGACAACGATCGGAGGACC
GAAGGAGCTAACCGCTTTTTTGCACAACATGGGGGATCATGTAACTCGCCTTGATCGTTGGGAACCGGAG
CTGAATGAAGCCATACCAAACGACGAGCGTGACACCACGATGCCTGTAGCAATGGCAACAACGTTGCGCA
AACTATTAACTGGCGAACTACTTACTCTAGCTTCCCGGCAACAATTAATAGACTGGATGGAGGCGGATAA
AGTTGCAGGACCACTTCTGCGCTCGGCCCTTCCGGCTGGCTGGTTTATTGCTGATAAATCTGGAGCCGGT
GAGCGTGGGTCTCGCGGTATCATTGCAGCACTGGGGCCAGATGGTAAGCCCTCCCGTATCGTAGTTATCT
ACACGACGGGGAGTCAGGCAACTATGGATGAACGAAATAGACAGATCGCTGAGATAGGTGCCTCACTGAT
TAAGCATTGGTAACTGTCAGACCAAGTTTACTCATATATACTTTAGATTGATTTAAAACTTCATTTTTAA
TTTAAAAGGATCTAGGTGAAGATCCTTTTTGATAATCTCATGACCAAAATCCCTTAACGTGAGTTTTCGT
TCCACTGAGCGTCAGACCCCGTAGAAAAGATCAAAGGATCTTC
Features (pLannotate 1.2.2; 29 found; start..end, strand, type, name):
      1..589     +  rep_origin     ori: high-copy-number ColE1/pMB1/pBR322/pUC origin of replication
    772..864     +  CDS            lacI (fragment): lac repressor; lacI; The lac repressor binds to the lac operator to inhibit transcription in E. coli. This inhibition can be relieved by adding lactose or isopropyl-β-D-thiogalactopyranoside (IPTG).
    877..898     +  protein_bind   CAP binding site: CAP binding activates transcription in the presence of cAMP. E. coli catabolite activator protein
    913..943     +  promoter       lac promoter: promoter for the E. coli lac operon
    951..967     +  protein_bind   lac operator: The lac repressor binds to the lac operator to inhibit transcription in E. coli. This inhibition can be relieved by adding lactose or isopropyl-β-D-thiogalactopyranoside (IPTG). lac repressor encoded by lacI
   1012..1030    +  promoter       T3 promoter: promoter for bacteriophage T3 RNA polymerase
   1058..1284    +  promoter       RSV promoter: Rous sarcoma virus enhancer/promoter
   1285..1465    +  LTR            5' LTR (truncated): truncated 5' long terminal repeat (LTR) from HIV-1
   1512..1637    +  misc_feature   HIV-1 Ψ: packaging signal of human immunodeficiency virus type 1
   1621..1984    +  CDS            HIV-1 gag (fragment): gag protein from human immunodeficiency virus 1; gag
   2130..2363    +  misc_feature   RRE: The Rev response element (RRE) of HIV-1 allows for Rev-dependent mRNA export from the nucleus to the cytoplasm.
   2740..2764    +  CDS            Rev (fragment): human immunodeficiency virus 1 (HIV-1) Rev protein; rev; enhances nuclear export of unspliced and incompletely spliced viral mRNAs
   2805..2922    +  misc_feature   cPPT/CTS: central polypurine tract and central termination sequence of HIV-1
   2976..3290    +  promoter       tight TRE promoter: Tet-responsive promoter PTight, consisting of seven tet operator sequences followed by the minimal CMV promoter
   3312..3329    +  protein_bind   attB1 (fragment): mutant version of attB; core recombination site for the Gateway® BP reaction BP Clonase™
   3335..4288    +  CDS            APEX1: APEX1_HUMAN - Also known as APE, APE1, APEX, APX, HAP1, REF1. Experimental evidence at protein level: Swiss-Prot protein existence level 1. Multifunctional protein that plays a central role in the cellular response to oxidative stress. The two major activities of APEX1 are DNA repair and redox regulation of transcriptional factors. Functions as a apurinic/apyrimidinic (AP) endodeoxyribonuclease in the DNA base excision repair (BER) pathway of DNA lesions induced by oxidative and alkylating agents. Initiates repair of AP sites in DNA by catalyzing hydrolytic incision of the phosphodiester backb
   4291..4314    -  protein_bind   attB2: mutant version of attB; recombination site for the Gateway® BP reaction BP Clonase™
   4331..4349    +  CDS            9xHis (fragment): 9xHis affinity tag
   4359..4869    +  promoter       hPGK promoter: human phosphoglycerate kinase 1 promoter
   4879..5475    +  CDS            PuroR (fragment): puromycin N-acetyltransferase; pac from Streptomyces; confers resistance to puromycin
   5530..6227    +  CDS            rtTA3 (fragment): reverse tetracycline transactivator 3 activates expression from Tet-responsive promoters in the presence of doxycycline
   6157..6267    +  CDS            VP48: 3 tandem repeats of the minimal activation domain of herpes simplex virus VP16 (Cheng et al., 2013)
   6303..6851    +  misc_feature   WPRE (fragment): woodchuck hepatitis virus posttranscriptional regulatory element
   6877..6948    +  CDS            nef (fragment): NEF_HV1Z2 - Experimental evidence at protein level: Swiss-Prot protein existence level 1. Extracellular Nef protein targets CD4(+) T-lymphocytes for apoptosis by interacting with CXCR4 surface receptors. From Human immunodeficiency virus type 1 group M subtype D (isolate Z2/CDC-Z34) (HIV-1).
   6950..7183    +  LTR            3' LTR (ΔU3): self-inactivating 3' long terminal repeat (LTR) from HIV-1
   7255..7376    +  polyA_signal   SV40 poly(A) signal: SV40 polyadenylation signal
   7416..7551    +  rep_origin     SV40 ori: SV40 origin of replication
   7559..7622    +  promoter       AmpR promoter: bla
   7623..8483    +  CDS            AmpR: β-lactamase; bla; confers resistance to ampicillin, carbenicillin, and related antibiotics
