[The description below was written by a language model from this plasmid's Addgene catalogue record and pLannotate feature annotations shown in this document.]
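Description:
pLIX401 APE1 CI is an 8,653 bp doxycycline-inducible lentiviral expression plasmid built on the pLIX401 backbone. It carries the human APEX1 (APE1) apurinic/apyrimidinic endonuclease with an H309N substitution that the record describes as catalytically inactive. In bacteria it is maintained through a high-copy ColE1/pUC-type origin and selected with ampicillin via the β-lactamase gene. The viral portion has a third-generation, self-inactivating layout. An RSV promoter drives a truncated HIV-1 5' LTR, followed by the Ψ packaging signal with a gag fragment, the Rev response element and the cPPT/CTS. A WPRE and a ΔU3 3' LTR close the transfer cassette, and an SV40 poly(A) signal and SV40 origin lie just outside it.

The payload is an all-in-one Tet-On system. A tight TRE promoter (seven tet operators fused to a minimal CMV promoter) sits upstream of the APEX1 coding sequence, which is flanked by attB1 and attB2 sites, indicating the insert was introduced by Gateway recombination. A short His-tag fragment is annotated after attB2, but the record does not say whether it is fused to the protein. Downstream, a human PGK promoter drives the puromycin resistance gene followed by the reverse tetracycline transactivator rtTA3. The feature table does not annotate the element linking these two coding sequences. Transduced cells can therefore be selected with puromycin and constitutively produce the transactivator, which switches on the mutant APE1 only when doxycycline is present.

The stated purpose is inducible lentiviral expression of catalytically inactive APE1. The associated study concerns breakage of cytoplasmic chromosomes by pathological base excision repair, so the construct plausibly serves as a nuclease-dead comparison for wild-type APE1.
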