Addgene plasmid #227191: pLIX401 APE1 CI
Purpose: Inducible lentiviral expression of CI (Catalytically Inactive) APE1
Depositing lab: David Pellman. Depositing organization: Dana-Farber Cancer Institute. Publication: Breakage of cytoplasmic chromosomes by pathological DNA base excision repair. Tang S, Stokasimov E, Cui Y, Pellman D. Nature. 2022 Jun;606(7916):930-936. doi: 10.1038/s41586-022-04767-1. Epub 2022 Apr 27. PubMed 35477155.
Backbone
  Vector backbone: pLIX401
  Backbone manufacturer: Addgene
  Total vector size (bp): 8653
  Vector type: Mammalian Expression, Bacterial Expression, Lentiviral
  Selectable markers: Puromycin
Growth in bacteria
  Bacterial resistance: Ampicillin, 100 μg/mL
  Growth temperature: 37°C
  Growth strain: NEB Stable
  Copy number: Unknown
Gene/Insert
  Gene/Insert name: apurinic/apyrimidinic endonuclease APE1 (alt name: APEX1)
  Species: H. sapiens (human)
  Mutation: H309N
  Entrez Gene: APEX1 (a.k.a. APE, APE1, APEN, APEX, APX, HAP1, REF1)
Resource information
  A portion of this plasmid was derived from a plasmid made by: cDNAs with APE1 was a gift from Dr. Wade Harper, Harvard University, Boston, MA
Terms and licenses: Academic/Nonprofit Terms; Industry Terms: Not Available to Industry
How to cite: pLIX401 APE1 CI was a gift from David Pellman (Addgene plasmid # 227191 ; http://n2t.net/addgene:227191 ; RRID:Addgene_227191)
